Addgene plasmid #146047: pAc5.1B-EGFP-DmTral-LSm-F44A-V5His6_C
Purpose: Insect Expression of DmTral-LSm-F44A
Depositing lab: Elisa Izaurralde. Depositing organization: Max Planck Institute for Developmental Biology. Publication: Similar modes of interaction enable Trailer Hitch and EDC3 to associate with DCP1 and Me31B in distinct protein complexes. Tritschler F, Eulalio A, Helms S, Schmidt S, Coles M, Weichenrieder O, Izaurralde E, Truffault V. Mol Cell Biol. 2008 Nov . 28(21):6695-708. 10.1128/MCB.00759-08 PubMed 18765641.
Backbone
  Vector backbone: Unknown
  Vector type: Insect Expression
Growth in bacteria
  Bacterial resistance: Ampicillin, 100 μg/mL
  Growth temperature: 37°C
  Growth strain: DH5alpha
  Copy number: Low Copy
Gene/Insert
  Gene/Insert name: DmTral-LSm-F44A (alt names: Trailer Hitch; Dm LSm27)
  Species: D. melanogaster (fly)
  Mutation: one silent mutation A198C compared to the sequence given by: NCBI:NM_140328.4 or UniProt Q9VTZ0.
  Entrez Gene: tral (a.k.a. Dmel_CG10686, BEST:GH08269, CG10686, DmLSm15, Dmel\CG10686, LSm15, Lsm15, Scd6p, TRAL, Tral, anon-EST:Posey139, anon-WO0172774.89, anon-WO02059370.24, p67, p70)
  Cloning method: Unknown
Terms and licenses: Academic/Nonprofit Terms; Industry Terms: Not Available to Industry
Depositor comments: Plasmids from this collection were made available to the research community and donated after the lab closed. Please note that the sequence provided by the depositing laboratory may be theoretical/predicted or based on Sanger sequencing results. There may be discrepancies between sequencing results obtained by Addgene and the depositor sequence. If an Addgene verified sequence is not available, please contact before placing your order to request that our lab fully sequence the plasmid.
How to cite: pAc5.1B-EGFP-DmTral-LSm-F44A-V5His6_C was a gift from Elisa Izaurralde (Addgene plasmid # 146047 ; http://n2t.net/addgene:146047 ; RRID:Addgene_146047)
