[The description below was written by a language model from this plasmid's Addgene catalogue record and pLannotate feature annotations shown in this document.]
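Description:
pAc5.1B-EGFP-DmTral-LSm-F44A-V5His6_C is an insect-cell expression plasmid of about 6.4 kb. The catalogue lists the backbone as unknown, although the name and annotated parts point to a pAc5.1-type vector. It is propagated in E. coli through a ColE1/pUC-family origin and selected with ampicillin via a β-lactamase gene under its own bla promoter. The repository lists it as low copy, although the origin is annotated as a high-copy type. Short fragments annotated as a tetracycline resistance gene and SV40 large T antigen appear to be non-functional backbone remnants. No selectable marker for insect cells is annotated.

The expression cassette is driven by the Drosophila melanogaster actin 5C promoter, which gives strong constitutive transcription in fly cell lines. Downstream lies an EGFP coding sequence followed closely by a roughly 300 bp insert encoding the LSm domain of Drosophila Trailer Hitch (Tral), so the domain is presumably expressed as an N-terminal EGFP fusion. The automated annotation labels this segment as a fragment of human LSM14B, which reflects homology between Tral and its human relatives rather than a human insert. The name indicates an F44A substitution in the LSm domain, and the record also notes one silent nucleotide change relative to the reference sequence. A V5 epitope is annotated just after the insert and the name implies a His6 tag, though the latter is not annotated and the record does not say whether these tags are read in frame. An SV40 polyadenylation signal follows the cassette.

The associated publication concerns how Tral and EDC3 associate with DCP1 and Me31B, so this point mutant is plausibly used to test LSm domain interactions or localisation in Drosophila cells.
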