Features (pLannotate 1.2.2; 10 found; start..end, strand, type, name):
     56..2568    +  promoter       Ac5 promoter: Drosophila melanogaster actin 5C promoter
   2588..3304    +  CDS            EGFP: EGFP is a basic (constitutively fluorescent) green fluorescent protein published in 1996, derived from Aequorea victoria. It is reported to be a rapidly-maturing weak dimer with moderate acid sensitivity.
   3320..3622    +  CDS            LSM14B (fragment): LS14B_HUMAN - Also known as C20orf40 From Homo sapiens (Human).
   3644..3685    +  CDS            V5 tag: epitope tag from simian virus 5
   3785..3919    -  polyA_signal   SV40 poly(A) signal: SV40 polyadenylation signal
   3942..4026    -  CDS            large T antigen (fragment): large T antigen from SV40 (simian virus 40)
   4027..4497    +  CDS            TcR (fragment): tetracycline efflux protein; tet; confers resistance to tetracycline
   4541..5129    -  rep_origin     ori: high-copy-number ColE1/pMB1/pBR322/pUC origin of replication
   5300..6160    -  CDS            AmpR: β-lactamase; bla; confers resistance to ampicillin, carbenicillin, and related antibiotics
   6161..6265    -  promoter       AmpR promoter: bla
>Addgene plasmid #146047 | pAc5.1B-EGFP-DmTral-LSm-F44A-V5His6_C | depositor full sequence | sequence record 288492 | Full Sequence
CTTCAAGGAATTAATTCTATATTCTAAAAACACAAATGATACTTCTAAAAAAAATCATGAATGGCATCAA
CTCTGAATCAAATCTTTGCAGATGCACCTACTTCTCATTTCCACTGTCACATCATTTTTCCAGATCTCGC
TGCCTGTTATGTGGCCCACAAACCAAGACACGTTTTATGGCCATTAAAGCTGGCTGATCGTCGCCAAACA
CCAAATACATATCAATATGTACATTCGAGAAAGAAGCGATCAAAGAAGCGTCTTCGGGCGAGTAGGAGAA
TGCGGAGGAGAAGGAGAACGAGCTGATCTAGTATCTCTCCACAATCCAATGCCAACTGACCAACTGGCCA
TATTCGGAGCAATTTGAAGCCAATTTCCATCGCCTGGCGATCGCTCCATTCTTGGCTATATGTTTTTCAC
CGTTCCCGGGGCCATTTTCAAAGACTCGTCGGTAAGATAAGATTGTGTCACTCGCTGTCTCTCTTCATTT
GTCGAAGAATGCTGAGGAATTTCGCGATGACGTCGGCGAGTATTTTGAAGAATGAGAATAATTTGTATTT
ATACGAAAATCAGTTAGTGGAATTTTCTACAAAAACATGTTATCTATAGATAATTTTGTTGCAAAATATG
TTGACTATGACAAAGATTGTATGTATATACCTTTAATGTATTCTCATTTTCTTATGTATTTATAATGGCA
ATGATGATACTGATGATATTTTAAGATGATGCCAGACCACAGGCTGATTTCTGCGTCTTTTGCCGAACGC
AGTGCATGTGCGGTTGTTGTTTTTTGGAATAGTTTCAATTTTCGGACTGTCCGCTTTGATTTCAGTTTCT
TGGCTTATTCAAAAAGCAAAGTAAAGCCAAAAAAGCGAGATGGCAATACCAAATGCGGCAAAACGGTAGT
GGAAGGAAAGGGGTGCGGGGCAGCGGAAGGAAGGGTGGGGCGGGGCGTGGCGGGGTCTGTGGCTGGGCGC
GACGTCACCGACGTTGGAGCCACTCCTTTGACCATGTGTGCGTGTGTGTATTATTCGTGTCTCGCCACTC
GCCGGTTGTTTTTTTCTTTTTATCTCGCTCTCTCTAGCGCCATCTCGTACGCATGCTCAACGCACCGCAT
GTTGCCGTGTCCTTTATGCGTCATTTTGGCTCGAAATAGGCAATTATTTAAACAAAGATTAGTCAACGAA
AACGCTAAAATAAATAAGTCTACAATATGGTTACTTATTGCCATGTGTGTGCAGCCAACGATAGCAACAA
AAGCAACAACACAGTGGCTTTCCCTCTTTCACTTTTTGTTTGCAAGCGCGTGCGAGCAAGACGGCACGAC
CGGCAAACGCAATTACGCTGACAAAGAGCAGACGAAGTTTTGGCCGAAAAACATCAAGGCGCCTGATACG
AATGCATTTGCAATAACAATTGCGATATTTAATATTGTTTATGAAGCTGTTTGACTTCAAAACACACAAA
AAAAAAAATAAAACAAATTATTTGAAAGAGAATTAGGAATCGGACAGCTTATCGTTACGGGCTAACAGCA
CACCGAGACGAAATAGCTTACCTGACGTCACAGCCTCTGGAAGAACTGCCGCCAAGCAGAGAGAGAGAGA
AAAAGAGGGAGAGCAGCTTAGACCGCATGTGCTTGTGTGTGAGGCGTCTCTCTCTTCGTCTCCTGTTTGC
GCAAACGCATAGACTGCACTGAGAAAATCGATTACCTATTTTTTATGAATGAATATTTGCACTATTACTA
TTCAAAACTATTAAGATAGCAATCACATTCAATAGCCAAATACTATACCACCTGAGCGATGCAACGAAAT
GATCAATTTGAGCAAAAATGCTGCATATTTAGGACGGCATCATTATAGAAATGCTTCTTGCTGTGTACTT
TTCTCTCGTCTGGCAGCTGTTTCGCCGTTATTGTTAAAACCGGCTTAAGTTAGGTGTGTTTTCTACGACT
AGTGATGCCCCTACTAGAAGATGTGTGTTGCACAAATGTCCCTGAATAACCAATTTGAAGTGCAGATAGC
AGTAAACGTAAGCTAATATGAATATTATTTAACTGTAATGTTTTAATATCGCTGGACATTACTAATAAAC
CCACTATAAACACATGTACATATGTATGTTTTGGCATACAATGAGTAGTTGGGGAAAAAATGTGTAAAAG
CACCGTGACCATCACAGCATAAAGATAACCAGCTGAAGTATCGAATATGAGTAACCCCCAAATTGAATCA
CATGCCGCAACTGATAGGACCCATGGAAGTACACTCTTCATGGCGATATACAAGACACACACAAGCACGA
ACACCCAGTTGCGGAGGAAATTCTCCGTAAATGAAAACCCAATCGGCGAACAATTCATACCCATATATGG
TAAAAGTTTTGAACGCGACTTGAGAGCGGAGAGCATTGCGGCTGATAAGGTTTTAGCGCTAAGCGGGCTT
TATAAAACGGGCTGCGGGACCAGTTTTCATATCACTACCGTTTGAGTTCTTGTGCTGTGTGGATACTCCT
CCCGACACAAAGCCGCTCCATCAGCCAGCAGTCGTCTAATCCAGAGACCCCGGATCGGGGTACCAACATG
GTGAGCAAGGGCGAGGAGCTGTTCACCGGGGTGGTGCCCATCCTGGTCGAGCTGGACGGCGACGTAAACG
GCCACAAGTTCAGCGTGTCCGGCGAGGGCGAGGGCGATGCCACCTACGGCAAGCTGACCCTGAAGTTCAT
CTGCACCACCGGCAAGCTGCCCGTGCCCTGGCCCACCCTCGTGACCACCCTGACCTACGGCGTGCAGTGC
TTCAGCCGCTACCCCGACCACATGAAGCAGCACGACTTCTTCAAGTCCGCCATGCCCGAAGGCTACGTCC
AGGAGCGCACCATCTTCTTCAAGGACGACGGCAACTACAAGACCCGCGCCGAGGTGAAGTTCGAGGGCGA
CACCCTGGTGAACCGCATCGAGCTGAAGGGCATCGACTTCAAGGAGGACGGCAACATCCTGGGGCACAAG
CTGGAGTACAACTACAACAGCCACAACGTCTATATCATGGCCGACAAGCAGAAGAACGGCATCAAGGTGA
ACTTCAAGATCCGCCACAACATCGAGGACGGCAGCGTGCAGCTCGCCGACCACTACCAGCAGAACACCCC
CATCGGCGACGGCCCCGTGCTGCTGCCCGACAACCACTACCTGAGCACCCAGTCCGCCCTGAGCAAAGAC
CCCAACGAGAAGCGCGATCACATGGTCCTGCTGGAGTTCGTGACCGCCGCCGGGATCACTCTCGGCATGG
ACGAGCTGTACAAGCCAAGCTTGAATTCTATGAGCGGGGGATTACCGGAGTTGGGCTCCAAAATCAGCCT
CATTTCCAAGGCGGACATTCGATACGAGGGCCGCCTGTACACGGTGGATCCGCAGGAGTGCACCATTGCG
CTCTCGAGTGTGCGATCCGCGGGTACAGAAGATCGGGACACCCAGTTCCAGATAGCGCCGCAATCGCAGA
TCTACGACTACATCCTCTTCCGTGGCTCGGACATCAAGGACATTCGCGTTGTCAACAACCACACGCTGCC
GCACCACAATGACCCGGCGATCATGCAGGCGCAGCTCGGCGGCCGCTCGAGTCTAGAGGGCCCGCGGTTC
GAAGGTAAGCCTATCCCTAACCCTCTCCTCGGTCTCGATTCTACGCGTACCGGTCATCATCACCATCACC
ATTGAGTTTAAACCCGCTGATCAGCCTCGACTGTGCCTTCTAAGGCCTGAGCTCGCTGATCAGCCTCGAT
CGAGGATCCAGACATGATAAGATACATTGATGAGTTTGGACAAACCACAACTAGAATGCAGTGAAAAAAA
TGCTTTATTTGTGAAATTTGTGATGCTATTGCTTTATTTGTAACCATTATAAGCTGCAATAAACAAGTTA
ACAACAACAATTGCATTCATTTTATGTTTCAGGTTCAGGGGGAGGTGTGGGAGGTTTTTTAAAGCAAGTA
AAACCTCTACAAATGTGGTATGGCTGATTATGATCAGTCGACCGATGCCCTTGAGAGCCTTCAACCCAGT
CAGCTCCTTCCGGTGGGCGCGGGGCATGACTATCGTCGCCGCACTTATGACTGTCTTCTTTATCATGCAA
CTCGTAGGACAGGTGCCGGCAGCGCTCTGGGTCATTTTCGGCGAGGACCGCTTTCGCTGGAGCGCGACGA
TGATCGGCCTGTCGCTTGCGGTATTCGGAATCTTGCACGCCCTCGCTCAAGCCTTCGTCACTGGTCCCGC
CACCAAACGTTTCGGCGAGAAGCAGGCCATTATCGCCGGCATGGCGGCCGACGCGCTGGGCTACGTCTTG
CTGGCGTTCGCGACGCGAGGCTGGATGGCCTTCCCCATTATGATTCTTCTCGCTTCCGGCGGCATCGGGA
TGCCCGCGTTGCAGGCCATGCTGTCCAGGCAGGTAGATGACGACCATCAGGGACAGCTTCAAGGATCGCT
CGCGGCTCTTACCAGCCAGCAAAAGGCCAGGAACCGTAAAAAGGCCGCGTTGCTGGCGTTTTTCCATAGG
CTCCGCCCCCCTGACGAGCATCACAAAAATCGACGCTCAAGTCAGAGGTGGCGAAACCCGACAGGACTAT
AAAGATACCAGGCGTTTCCCCCTGGAAGCTCCCTCGTGCGCTCTCCTGTTCCGACCCTGCCGCTTACCGG
ATACCTGTCCGCCTTTCTCCCTTCGGGAAGCGTGGCGCTTTCTCAATGCTCACGCTGTAGGTATCTCAGT
TCGGTGTAGGTCGTTCGCTCCAAGCTGGGCTGTGTGCACGAACCCCCCGTTCAGCCCGACCGCTGCGCCT
TATCCGGTAACTATCGTCTTGAGTCCAACCCGGTAAGACACGACTTATCGCCACTGGCAGCAGCCACTGG
TAACAGGATTAGCAGAGCGAGGTATGTAGGCGGTGCTACAGAGTTCTTGAAGTGGTGGCCTAACTACGGC
TACACTAGAAGGACAGTATTTGGTATCTGCGCTCTGCTGAAGCCAGTTACCTTCGGAAAAAGAGTTGGTA
GCTCTTGATCCGGCAAACAAACCACCGCTGGTAGCGGTGGTTTTTTTGTTTGCAAGCAGCAGATTACGCG
CAGAAAAAAAGGATCTCAAGAAGATCCTTTGATCTTTTCTACGGGGTCTGACGCTCAGTGGAACGAAAAC
TCACGTTAAGGGATTTTGGTCATGAGATTATCAAAAAGGATCTTCACCTAGATCCTTTTAAATTAAAAAT
GAAGTTTTAAATCAATCTAAAGTATATATGAGTAAACTTGGTCTGACAGTTACCAATGCTTAATCAGTGA
GGCACCTATCTCAGCGATCTGTCTATTTCGTTCATCCATAGTTGCCTGACTCCCCGTCGTGTAGATAACT
ACGATACGGGAGGGCTTACCATCTGGCCCCAGTGCTGCAATGATACCGCGAGACCCACGCTCACCGGCTC
CAGATTTATCAGCAATAAACCAGCCAGCCGGAAGGGCCGAGCGCAGAAGTGGTCCTGCAACTTTATCCGC
CTCCATCCAGTCTATTAATTGTTGCCGGGAAGCTAGAGTAAGTAGTTCGCCAGTTAATAGTTTGCGCAAC
GTTGTTGCCATTGCTGCAGGCATCGTGGTGTCACGCTCGTCGTTTGGTATGGCTTCATTCAGCTCCGGTT
CCCAACGATCAAGGCGAGTTACATGATCCCCCATGTTGTGCAAAAAAGCGGTTAGCTCCTTCGGTCCTCC
GATCGTTGTCAGAAGTAAGTTGGCCGCAGTGTTATCACTCATGGTTATGGCAGCACTGCATAATTCTCTT
ACTGTCATGCCATCCGTAAGATGCTTTTCTGTGACTGGTGAGTACTCAACCAAGTCATTCTGAGAATAGT
GTATGCGGCGACCGAGTTGCTCTTGCCCGGCGTCAACACGGGATAATACCGCGCCACATAGCAGAACTTT
AAAAGTGCTCATCATTGGAAAACGTTCTTCGGGGCGAAAACTCTCAAGGATCTTACCGCTGTTGAGATCC
AGTTCGATGTAACCCACTCGTGCACCCAACTGATCTTCAGCATCTTTTACTTTCACCAGCGTTTCTGGGT
GAGCAAAAACAGGAAGGCAAAATGCCGCAAAAAAGGGAATAAGGGCGACACGGAAATGTTGAATACTCAT
ACTCTTCCTTTTTCAATATTATTGAAGCATTTATCAGGGTTATTGTCTCATGAGCGGATACATATTTGAA
TGTATTTAGAAAAATAAACAAATAGGGGTTCCGCGCACATTTCCCCGAAAAGTGCCACCTGACGTCTAAG
AAACCATTATTATCATGACATTAACCTATAAAAATAGGCGTATCACGAGGCCCTTTCGT
